>Addgene plasmid #43785 | IV-TCG | depositor partial sequence | sequence record 59050 | IV-TCG sequence 279 bps
CGTCTCGACTCACCCCAGAGCAGGTCGTGGCCATTGCCTCGAATGGAGGGGGCAAACAGGCGTTGGAAAC
CGTACAACGATTGCTGCCGGTGCTGTGCCAAGCGCACGGCCTCACCCCAGAGCAGGTCGTGGCGATCGCA
AGCCACGACGGAGGAAAGCAAGCCTTGGAAACAGTACAGAGGCTGTTGCCTGTGCTGTGCCAAGCGCACG
GATTAACCCCAGAGCAGGTCGTGGCAATCGCGAGCAATAAGGGCGGAAGACCCGCACTGGAGAGAGACG
