>Addgene plasmid #43785 | IV-TCG | addgene partial sequence | sequence record 62107 | M13-F20 5'-TGTAAAACGACGGCCAGT-3'
CTATAGGGCGAATTGGGCCCTCTAGATGCATGCTCGAGCGGCCGCCAGTGTGATGGATATCTGCAGAATT
CGCCCTTATATAGATGCCGTCCTAGCGCGTCTCGACTCACCCCAGAGCAGGTCGTGGCCATTGCCTCGAA
TGGAGGGGGCAAACAGGCGTTGGAAACCGTACAACGATTGCTGCCGGTGCTGTGCCAAGCGCACGGCCTC
ACCCCAGAGCAGGTCGTGGCGATCGCAAGCCACGACGGAGGAAAGCAAGCCTTGGAAACAGTACAGAGGC
TGTTGCCTGTGCTGTGCCAAGCGCACGGATTAACCCCAGAGCAGGTCGTGGCAATCGCGAGCAATAAGGG
CGGAAGACCCGCACTGGAGAGAGACGTGGGCACAGGAAAGATACTTAAGGGCGAATTCCAGCACACTGGC
GGCCGTTACTAGTGGATCCGAGCTCGGTACCAAGCTTGATGCATAGCTTGAGTATTCTATAGTGTCACCT
AAATAGCTTGGCGTAATCATGGTCATAGCTGTTTCCTGTGTGAAATTGTTATCCGCTCACAATTCCACAC
AACATACGAGCCGGAAGCATAAAGTGTAAAGCCTGGGGTGCCTAATGAGTGAGCTAACTCACATTAATTG
CGTTGCGCTCACTGCCCGCTTTCCAGTCGGGAAACCTGTCGTGCCAGCTGCATTAATGAATCGGCCAACG
CGCGGGGAGAGGCGGTTTGCGTATTGGGCGCTCTTCCGCTTCCTCGCTCACTGACTCGCTGCGCTCGGTC
GTTCGGCTGCGGCGAGCGGTATCAGCTCACTCAAAGGCGGTAATACGGTTATCCACAGAATCAGGGGATA
ACGCAGGAAAGAACATGTGAGCAAAAGGCCAGCAAAAGGCCAGGAACCGTAAAAAGGCCGC
