[The description below was written by a language model from this plasmid's Addgene catalogue record.]
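Description:
IV-TCG is a small bacterial cloning plasmid built on the commercial pCRII-TOPO backbone (about 4 kb without insert), into which a 279 bp synthetic fragment was introduced by TOPO cloning. It is maintained at high copy number in E. coli and carries both ampicillin and kanamycin resistance, as is standard for this backbone, so either or both drugs can be used for selection. The insert sits between the T7 and M13-reverse priming sites, which are listed for sequence verification from either side. No feature table is provided, so the other backbone elements are not itemised in the record.

The record does not describe the insert beyond its name, size and synthetic origin, and it lists no promoter, tag or reporter intended for expression; the plasmid is categorised purely as a cloning vector. It was deposited in connection with a TALEN genome-editing system developed for generating human stem cell-based disease models. In that context, the name suggests a library component: a pre-assembled block of TALE repeats, with "TCG" probably denoting the three nucleotides recognised and "IV" the position of the block in the final array. This reading is an inference from the naming and from the insert size, which is roughly consistent with a few TALE repeats, and it is not stated in the record. On that basis the plasmid would serve as a storage and amplification template, from which the module is recovered and joined with others to build custom TALE DNA-binding domains, not as a construct delivered to cells itself.
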