Addgene plasmid #43785: IV-TCG
Depositing lab: Chad Cowan & Kiran Musunuru. Depositing organization: Harvard University. Publication: A TALEN Genome-Editing System for Generating Human Stem Cell-Based Disease Models. Ding Q, Lee YK, Schaefer EA, Peters DT, Veres A, Kim K, Kuperwasser N, Motola DL, Meissner TB, Hendriks WT, Trevisan M, Gupta RM, Moisan A, Banks E, Friesen M, Schinzel RT, Xia F, Tang A, Xia Y, Figueroa E, Wann A, Ahfeldt T, Daheron L, Zhang F, Rubin LL, Peng LF, Chung RT, Musunuru K, Cowan CA. Cell Stem Cell. 2012 Dec 12. pii: S1934-5909(12)00645-5. doi: 10.1016/j.stem.2012.11.011. PubMed 23246482.
Backbone
  Vector backbone: pCRII-TOPO
  Backbone manufacturer: Invitrogen
  Backbone size w/o insert (bp): 3973
  Vector type: Bacterial Cloning
Growth in bacteria
  Bacterial resistance: Ampicillin and Kanamycin, 100 & 50 μg/mL
  Growth temperature: 37°C
  Growth strain: Top10
  Copy number: High Copy
Gene/Insert
  Gene/Insert name: IV-TCG
  Species: Synthetic
  Insert size (bp): 279
  Cloning method: TOPO Cloning
  Sequencing primers: 5′ T7; 3′ M13-rev
Terms and licenses: Academic/Nonprofit Terms; Industry Terms: Not Available to Industry
How to cite: IV-TCG was a gift from Chad Cowan & Kiran Musunuru (Addgene plasmid # 43785 ; http://n2t.net/addgene:43785 ; RRID:Addgene_43785)
